Addgene plasmid #92402: PhOTO-C (pMTB:cyto-Dendra2-2A-H2B-Cerulean)
Purpose: Constitutive expression of cytosolic green-to-red photoconvertible Dendra2 and the nuclear blue fluorescent protein Cerulean.
Depositing lab: Periklis Pantazis. Depositing organization: ETH Zurich (Swiss Federal Institute of Technology). Publication: PhOTO zebrafish and primed conversion: advancing the mechanistic view of development and disease. Kalyviotis K, Qin H, Pantazis P. (2020) Behavioral and Neural Genetics of Zebrafish, 309–322. 10.1016/B978-0-12-817528-6.00019-X.
Backbone
  Vector backbone: pMTB
  Backbone size w/o insert (bp): 6103
  Total vector size (bp): 8241
  Vector type: Zebrafish Expression
Growth in bacteria
  Bacterial resistance: Ampicillin, 100 μg/mL
  Growth temperature: 37°C
  Growth strain: DH5alpha
  Copy number: High Copy
Gene/Insert 1
  Gene/Insert name: Dendra2
  Species: Synthetic
  Insert size (bp): 717
  GenBank ID: GU734658.1
  Promoter: bactin2
  Tag / fusion protein: No tag, cytosolic expression
  Cloning method: Unknown
  Sequencing primers: 5′ SP6- atttaggtgacactatagaagag; 3′ ccttagtcaccgccttcttg
Gene/Insert 2
  Gene/Insert name: Cerulean
  Species: Synthetic
  Insert size (bp): 717
  GenBank ID: KP666136.1
  Promoter: bactin2
  Tag / fusion protein: H2B tag (N terminal on insert)
  Cloning method: Unknown
  Sequencing primers: 5′ caggaGAGGGCAGAGGAA; 3′ CCGCTGAGCAATAACTAGC
Terms and licenses: Academic/Nonprofit Terms; Industry Terms: Not Available to Industry
How to cite: PhOTO-C (pMTB:cyto-Dendra2-2A-H2B-Cerulean) was a gift from Periklis Pantazis (Addgene plasmid # 92402 ; http://n2t.net/addgene:92402 ; RRID:Addgene_92402)
