[The description below was written by a language model from this plasmid's Addgene catalogue record and pLannotate feature annotations shown in this document.]
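Description:
PhOTO-C (pMTB:cyto-Dendra2-2A-H2B-Cerulean) is a zebrafish expression plasmid of about 8.2 kb built on the pMTB backbone, which carries pBluescript-type elements. It replicates in E. coli at high copy from a ColE1/pUC origin and is selected with ampicillin through the bla gene. An f1 origin, remnants of the lac promoter/operator and lacZα region, and flanking T3 and T7 phage promoters are also annotated.

The payload is a single bicistronic open reading frame that the catalogue entry places under the bactin2 (β-actin) promoter for constitutive expression. The automated annotation recognises only a short β-actin-like promoter fragment in the long unannotated region upstream of the insert, so the promoter is defined mainly by the catalogue fields. An SP6 promoter lies immediately before the coding region and could support in vitro transcription, although the record does not state this use. The first cistron encodes untagged Dendra2, a green-to-red photoconvertible fluorescent protein that stays cytosolic. It is followed by a 2A peptide, named in the construct title but not called as a feature, which lies in the gap between the two coding sequences. The 2A causes ribosomal skipping, so the two proteins are made as separate polypeptides from one transcript. The second cistron is human histone H2B fused to the N-terminus of the cyan/blue protein mCerulean, which targets the label to chromatin. An SV40 polyadenylation signal is annotated downstream of the cassette, on the reverse strand.

Together these parts give every expressing cell a constant nuclear marker suited to segmentation and tracking, plus a cytoplasmic label that can be photoconverted in chosen cells to reveal their shape and follow their fate. The associated publication concerns PhOTO zebrafish and primed conversion in the study of development and disease.
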