Features (pLannotate 1.2.2; 18 found; start..end, strand, type, name):
    353..941     +  rep_origin     ori: high-copy-number ColE1/pMB1/pBR322/pUC origin of replication
   1124..1216    +  CDS            lacI (fragment): lac repressor; lacI; The lac repressor binds to the lac operator to inhibit transcription in E. coli. This inhibition can be relieved by adding lactose or isopropyl-β-D-thiogalactopyranoside (IPTG).
   1229..1250    +  protein_bind   CAP binding site: CAP binding activates transcription in the presence of cAMP. E. coli catabolite activator protein
   1265..1295    +  promoter       lac promoter: promoter for the E. coli lac operon
   1303..1319    +  protein_bind   lac operator: The lac repressor binds to the lac operator to inhibit transcription in E. coli. This inhibition can be relieved by adding lactose or isopropyl-β-D-thiogalactopyranoside (IPTG). lac repressor encoded by lacI
   1364..1382    +  promoter       T3 promoter: promoter for bacteriophage T3 RNA polymerase
   1395..1435    +  misc_feature   MCS (fragment): pBluescript multiple cloning site
   2841..2865    +  promoter       chicken β-actin promoter (fragment): contains a 21-bp deletion relative to the standard chicken β-actin promoter
   4383..4401    +  promoter       SP6 promoter: promoter for bacteriophage SP6 RNA polymerase
   4443..5132    +  CDS            Dendra2: Dendra2 is a photoconvertible green fluorescent protein published in 2006, derived from Dendronephthya sp.. It has high acid sensitivity.
   5238..5615    +  CDS            H2B: human histone H2B; HIST1H2BJ
   5634..6353    +  CDS            mCerulean: enhanced monomeric variant of CFP (Rizzo et al., 2004) mammalian codon-optimized
   6385..6519    -  polyA_signal   SV40 poly(A) signal: SV40 polyadenylation signal
   6791..6809    -  promoter       T7 promoter: promoter for bacteriophage T7 RNA polymerase
   6817..6972    +  CDS            lacZα (fragment): LacZα fragment of β-galactosidase; lacZ fragment
   6977..7431    +  rep_origin     f1 ori (sequence partly withheld): f1 bacteriophage origin of replication; arrow indicates direction of (+) strand synthesis
   7457..7561    +  promoter       AmpR promoter: bla
   7562..182     +  CDS            AmpR (across the origin): β-lactamase; bla; confers resistance to ampicillin, carbenicillin, and related antibiotics
>Addgene plasmid #92402 | PhOTO-C (pMTB:cyto-Dendra2-2A-H2B-Cerulean) | addgene full sequence | sequence record 182712 | Addgene NGS Result
GGTTTATTGCTGATAAATCTGGAGCCGGTGAGCGTGGGTCTCGCGGTATCATTGCAGCACTGGGGCCAGA
TGGTAAGCCCTCCCGTATCGTAGTTATCTACACGACGGGGAGTCAGGCAACTATGGATGAACGAAATAGA
CAGATCGCTGAGATAGGTGCCTCACTGATTAAGCATTGGTAACTGTCAGACCAAGTTTACTCATATATAC
TTTAGATTGATTTAAAACTTCATTTTTAATTTAAAAGGATCTAGGTGAAGATCCTTTTTGATAATCTCAT
GACCAAAATCCCTTAACGTGAGTTTTCGTTCCACTGAGCGTCAGACCCCGTAGAAAAGATCAAAGGATCT
TCTTGAGATCCTTTTTTTCTGCGCGTAATCTGCTGCTTGCAAACAAAAAAACCACCGCTACCAGCGGTGG
TTTGTTTGCCGGATCAAGAGCTACCAACTCTTTTTCCGAAGGTAACTGGCTTCAGCAGAGCGCAGATACC
AAATACTGTTCTTCTAGTGTAGCCGTAGTTAGGCCACCACTTCAAGAACTCTGTAGCACCGCCTACATAC
CTCGCTCTGCTAATCCTGTTACCAGTGGCTGCTGCCAGTGGCGATAAGTCGTGTCTTACCGGGTTGGACT
CAAGACGATAGTTACCGGATAAGGCGCAGCGGTCGGGCTGAACGGGGGGTTCGTGCACACAGCCCAGCTT
GGAGCGAACGACCTACACCGAACTGAGATACCTACAGCGTGAGCTATGAGAAAGCGCCACGCTTCCCGAA
GGGAGAAAGGCGGACAGGTATCCGGTAAGCGGCAGGGTCGGAACAGGAGAGCGCACGAGGGAGCTTCCAG
GGGGAAACGCCTGGTATCTTTATAGTCCTGTCGGGTTTCGCCACCTCTGACTTGAGCGTCGATTTTTGTG
ATGCTCGTCAGGGGGGCGGAGCCTATGGAAAAACGCCAGCAACGCGGCCTTTTTACGGTTCCTGGCCTTT
TGCTGGCCTTTTGCTCACATGTTCTTTCCTGCGTTATCCCCTGATTCTGTGGATAACCGTATTACCGCCT
TTGAGTGAGCTGATACCGCTCGCCGCAGCCGAACGACCGAGCGCAGCGAGTCAGTGAGCGAGGAAGCGGA
AGAGCGCCCAATACGCAAACCGCCTCTCCCCGCGCGTTGGCCGATTCATTAATGCAGCTGGCACGACAGG
TTTCCCGACTGGAAAGCGGGCAGTGAGCGCAACGCAATTAATGTGAGTTAGCTCACTCATTAGGCACCCC
AGGCTTTACACTTTATGCTTCCGGCTCGTATGTTGTGTGGAATTGTGAGCGGATAACAATTTCACACAGG
AAACAGCTATGACCATGATTACGCCAAGCGCGCAATTAACCCTCACTAAAGGGAACAAAAGCTGGAGCTC
CACCGCGGTGGCGGCCGCTCTAGAACTAGTGGATCTGCTGGGCTTGCTGAAGGTAGGGGGTCAAGAACCA
GAGGTGTAAAGTACTTGAGTAATTTTACTTGATTACTGTACTTAAGTATTATTTTTGGGGATTTTTACTT
TACTTGAGTACAATTAAAAATCAATACTTTTACTTTTACTTAATTACATTTTTTTAGAAAAAAAAGTACT
TTTTACTCCTTACAATTTTATTTACAGTCAAAAAGTACTTATTTTTTGGAGATCACTTGGGCCCGGCTCG
AGGGCCTAGTCATTACCTATACTCAACGTTTACTCTGAGAAACTTCCATATTTTAGAGGTAAAATGCTCA
GAATTGTAAAAAGTCTTGTCAAAATACTTGGAATTTGCCAAAAACAAAATAAAAGTCACATCACCTCATT
GTCCTTGGTATCAGCAAGCACTTTTAACACAATCAGCTGTTTTTGTTTATAACTCCCACTGAAGGCCATG
TGCATTACTCCCAAGTTACACAGTAAAAAGTCACATGTAGTTTATCATGATCACTGCTGCTCAAGCACAG
CTTTATCTGTTATTCAGTGTGGCAATATCTGAAATGTGTGCAAAATATTATTTATTGTAGCTGATCACCA
ACACTTTCAGTGTTTTTTTTTTTCTACTTTTAATGAGAATTATGTTCTTAGGATTTATCCTTATAAACCT
CTTTAAAAAGAAATGTTATGTCTGCATAGACACGACATGAAATTATGAACAGAAAATTTAACTATTTAAG
ATCAAGACTTGACATATAACATTTCTAATGAACATTAAACCTGAGGTAGGCCCACTTGCAAAAATGTAAC
TGCTATCACTCACTTTATACATCATTGTGTAACTTGTACACACAAAAATAGTGAAGCAATGTGGCATGGA
ATGCAGGTCCCATTCATTCAAAGTTATTAAAGCACTTTCTTAAAGTGCATTACTACTGAGCTAAGACCAG
CTAGTTGCTCATACAACATACTACAAGTAGTGTCATCCTAATTTGGATAAAAAAAATGTCCATTTTATAC
ATGGAAAAGTACTCATTAGATCCCCCATTGTTTGTATTACGGTATTTCGTGAACACAAGAGGTAAATGAC
CTACAGAGCTGCTGTTGTGTTAGATTGAAAACACAACACAGGATCATGGAGGCATCCATCATTATGACGC
ATTCTGCCACTTGTAACTCTGCACAGACTTTTTGAAAAGTTTAATTGAGTCTTGGCGTTGTCGCAGAAAA
ATACGAAAAATTCTGTGTTAAAATTTGCAAATAAAAATTCCAGTTTTATAGGAAATCGCCATGGCCTTGT
TCTTTAACCAGTTAAGCTTCCCCTTCTTTCACTCTCAAGTTGCAAGAAGCAAGTGTAGCAATGTGCACGC
GACAGCCGGGTGTGTGACGCTGGACCAATCAGAGCACAGAGCTCCGAAAGTTTACCTTTTATGGCTAGAG
CCGGGTATGTGCCGTCATATAAAAGAGCGCGCCCAGCTTTTCAGCCTCACTTTGAGCTCCTCCACACGCA
GCTAGTGCGGAATATCATCTGCTTGTAACCCATTCTCTTAAGTCGACAACCCCCCAAACCCAAGGTGAGT
TGGTTTTACAGTTTTTAAGCGTTTAATTATAGTTTCTATCTATTAATGTTAAGTAAAATGTGTAAATGGA
TAAATATGATTTGATGAAGTCTTTAGACAGTTCATAACGGTCTCTTTGTAGTTATCTACTAGGTTTGATT
TATAAGTGGTGGTTCTTTTGATAATCTATGTTATATTTAATAAATATTGGCTGTATCTTAACTTTTTTGT
AGCGTTAGTGGATGTGGCAGGTGAGAATGTCGGTAATTTAACGTGACCAGTCGTAGGCACGACATTGAAC
ATTGAATAGGCCGGTGTGAAATGGGTGTTAAGTCTTAATATAAAGTTGTGTTCTGGCTAATCTCTCTTTA
ACAGCCATAAATGTGATTTTTAACTACAGTTTTGAGGGTGCTGGTGAGCATGTTGCACACTTGATGGATA
GCCGGCATGGGAAGTTCTTTGTGCAGGCAGTGCTGCAGCAGGGTGTGACCTACTTTAGCTAGCCGGCTAA
CCAGCTCTCATCTGATGTAACGTAAACCCCATCAATCTAACATCGGCTCATTCGTGCTTTATAAGATCGA
AGATCTTGTTATTAGTAACGGGTATTGGCATTTAGTTTTAACTTGGTTAATTTTCTTTTTGTTATGTGTT
CTATTTAAATGTAGCCTGCAGCCCCCTCTGTCTTTAATGAAGCTGAAGATTAACGTTAACGTTAGTGAAG
TGTTGTATCCGCTATGAAAGATTTGAATTTTAGAGGTGTGGTCCACTTTAATAACGGCTGCGGAGTTCTC
TGGCTGCACTTCAGCCGCTGTGACTGTCGAAGCAGAGCCCATCAGTTTTTCAGGATCTCGGTGATTTTTG
AGGCTAGACTATGAACTGAACCGACTGAGAGTGACCGTCCAGAAATGCTTTAGTGTGAAGTCTCCGCTCA
CGAGGAGTCCGTGGACTGACTGCAGATCTGTGACGCAGTAACACCCGGCGGCAGACACCCGTTGAAATGC
GGTTGTGTAATTGATCGCAGGCGAGGGTGGAAGAGGATGTGAAACTTCATTTGTGTAAAATTTAGGGAGT
GGTCCTGGTGTGATGAATGTCGAAATCTGTTCCTTTTTACTGAGCCCTACGACTCTGGCTGAGTGCCACA
CCGCCGGCAGCCGCAAAGCGGCTCAAACCATTGCCTTTTATGGTAATAATGAGAGAATGCAGAGGGACTT
CCTTTGTCTGGCATATCTGAGGCGCGCGCTGTCACTAGCGCCCACCAGCGGTCAGACTGTAGAATGCAGA
GCAAAACAGGAAGTTGACTCCAGATGGTCACATGCTTGCTGAAACGCCTCTCCCTGGCAGCAGTGCAATT
CTAACAGTTTCCCTTTCTTTTACAGTTCGCCATCCTAGGCCTATTTAGGTGACACTATAGAAGAGTACAA
GCTACTTGTTCTTTTTGCAGGATCCCATCGATATGAACACCCCGGGAATTAACCTGATCAAGGAGGACAT
GCGCGTGAAGGTGCACATGGAGGGCAACGTGAACGGCCACGCCTTCGTGATCGAGGGCGAGGGCAAGGGC
AAGCCCTACGAGGGCACCCAGACCGCCAACCTGACCGTGAAGGAGGGCGCCCCCCTGCCCTTCAGCTACG
ACATCCTGACCACCGCCGTGCACTACGGCAACCGGGTGTTCACCAAGTACCCCGAGGACATCCCCGACTA
CTTCAAGCAGAGCTTCCCCGAGGGCTACAGCTGGGAGCGCACCATGACCTTCGAGGACAAGGGCATCTGC
ACCATCCGCAGCGACATCAGCCTGGAGGGCGACTGCTTCTTCCAGAACGTGCGCTTCAAGGGCACCAACT
TCCCCCCCAACGGCCCCGTGATGCAGAAGAAGACCCTGAAGTGGGAGCCCAGCACCGAGAAGCTGCACGT
GCGCGACGGCCTGCTGGTGGGCAACATCAACATGGCCCTGCTGCTGGAGGGCGGCGGCCACTACCTGTGC
GACTTCAAGACCACCTACAAGGCCAAGAAGGTGGTGCAGCTGCCCGACGCCCACTTCGTGGACCACCGCA
TCGAGATCCTGGGCAACGACAGCGACTACAACAAGGTGAAGCTGTACGAGCACGCCGTGGCCCGCTACAG
CCCCCTGCCCAGCCAGGTGTGGTCCGGCGACAGCGGCGTGTACAAGAGTTTAATTAAGGGATCAGGAGAG
GGCAGAGGAAGTCTTCTAACATGCGGTGACGTGGAGGAGAATCCCGGCCCTTACGTAATGCCAGAGCCAG
CGAAGTCTGCTCCCGCCCCGAAAAAGGGCTCCAAGAAGGCGGTGACTAAGGCGCAGAAGAAAGGCGGCAA
GAAGCGCAAGCGCAGCCGCAAGGAGAGCTATTCCATCTATGTGTACAAGGTTCTGAAGCAGGTCCACCCT
GACACCGGCATTTCGTCCAAGGCCATGGGCATCATGAATTCGTTTGTGAACGACATTTTCGAGCGCATCG
CAGGTGAGGCTTCCCGCCTGGCGCATTACAACAAGCGCTCGACCATCACCTCCAGGGAGATCCAGACGGC
CGTGCGCCTGCTGCTGCCTGGGGAGTTGGCCAAGCACGCCGTGTCCGAGGGTACTAAGGCCATCACCAAG
TACACCAGCGCTAAGGATCCACAGGTCGCCACCATGGTGAGCAAGGGCGAGGAGCTGTTCACCGGGGTGG
TGCCCATCCTGGTCGAGCTGGACGGCGACGTAAACGGCCACAAGTTCAGCGTGTCCGGCGAGGGCGAGGG
CGATGCCACCTACGGCAAGCTGACCCTGAAGTTCATCTGCACCACCGGCAAGCTGCCCGTGCCCTGGCCC
ACCCTCGTGACCACCCTGACCTGGGGCGTGCAGTGCTTCGCCCGCTACCCCGACCACATGAAGCAGCACG
ACTTCTTCAAGTCCGCCATGCCCGAAGGCTACGTCCAGGAGCGCACCATCTTCTTCAAGGACGACGGCAA
CTACAAGACCCGCGCCGAGGTGAAGTTCGAGGGCGACACCCTGGTGAACCGCATCGAGCTGAAGGGCATC
GACTTCAAGGAGGACGGCAACATCCTGGGGCACAAGCTGGAGTACAACGCCATCAGCGACAACGTCTATA
TCACCGCCGACAAGCAGAAGAACGGCATCAAGGCCAACTTCAAGATCCGCCACAACATCGAGGACGGCAG
CGTGCAGCTCGCCGACCACTACCAGCAGAACACCCCCATCGGCGACGGCCCCGTGCTGCTGCCCGACAAC
CACTACCTGAGCACCCAGTCCAAGCTGAGCAAAGACCCCAACGAGAAGCGCGATCACATGGTCCTGCTGG
AGTTCGTGACCGCCGCCGGGATCACTCTCGGCATGGACGAGCTGTACAAGTAAGACGTCCCGCTGAGCAA
TAACTAGCACCGGTGATCCAGACATGATAAGATACATTGATGAGTTTGGACAAACCACAACTAGAATGCA
GTGAAAAAAATGCTTTATTTGTGAAATTTGTGATGCTATTGCTTTATTTGTAACCATTATAAGCTGCAAT
AAACAAGTTAACAACAACAATTGCATTCATTTTATGTTTCAGGTTCAGGGGGAGGTGTGGGAGGTTTTTT
GATATCCCGGGTTTAAACGCATGCAGATCTAATACTCAAGTACAATTTTAATGGAGTACTTTTTTACTTT
TACTCAAGTAAGATTCTAGCCAGATACTTTTACTTTTAATTGAGTAAAATTTTCCCTAAGTACTTGTACT
TTCACTTGAGTAAAATTTTTGAGTACTTTTTACACCTCTGTCAAGAACCATATGCCGGTACCCAATTCGC
CCTATAGTGAGTCGTATTACGCGCGCTCACTGGCCGTCGTTTTACAACGTCGTGACTGGGAAAACCCTGG
CGTTACCCAACTTAATCGCCTTGCAGCACATCCCCCTTTCGCCAGCTGGCGTAATAGCGAAGAGGCCCGC
ACCGATCGCCCTTCCCAACAGTTGCGCAGCCTGAATGGCGAATGGG
[59 nt withheld, positions 6977-7035]
CCCCCACCCGCC
[52 nt withheld, positions 7048-7099]
C
[91 nt withheld, positions 7101-7191]
A
[49 nt withheld, positions 7193-7241]
CCTTTGACGTTGGAGTCCACGTTCTTT
[37 nt withheld, positions 7269-7305]
ACCCTATCTCGGTCTATTCTTTTGATTTATAAGGGATTTTGCCGATTTCGGCCTATTGGTTAAAAAATGA
GCTGATTTAACAAAAATTTAACGCGAATTTTAACAAAATATTAACGCTTACAATTTAGGTGGCACTTTTC
GGGGAAATGTGCGCGGAACCCCTATTTGTTTATTTTTCTAAATACATTCAAATATGTATCCGCTCATGAG
ACAATAACCCTGATAAATGCTTCAATAATATTGAAAAAGGAAGAGTATGAGTATTCAACATTTCCGTGTC
GCCCTTATTCCCTTTTTTGCGGCATTTTGCCTTCCTGTTTTTGCTCACCCAGAAACGCTGGTGAAAGTAA
AAGATGCTGAAGATCAGTTGGGTGCACGAGTGGGTTACATCGAACTGGATCTCAACAGCGGTAAGATCCT
TGAGAGTTTTCGCCCCGAAGAACGTTTTCCAATGATGAGCACTTTTAAAGTTCTGCTATGTGGCGCGGTA
TTATCCCGTATTGACGCCGGGCAAGAGCAACTCGGTCGCCGCATACACTATTCTCAGAATGACTTGGTTG
AGTACTCACCAGTCACAGAAAAGCATCTTACGGATGGCATGACAGTAAGAGAATTATGCAGTGCTGCCAT
AACCATGAGTGATAACACTGCGGCCAACTTACTTCTGACAACGATCGGAGGACCGAAGGAGCTAACCGCT
TTTTTGCACAACATGGGGGATCATGTAACTCGCCTTGATCGTTGGGAACCGGAGCTGAATGAAGCCATAC
CAAACGACGAGCGTGACACCACGATGCCTGTAGCAATGGCAACAACGTTGCGCAAACTATTAACTGGCGA
ACTACTTACTCTAGCTTCCCGGCAACAATTAATAGACTGGATGGAGGCGGATAAAGTTGCAGGACCACTT
CTGCGCTCGGCCCTTCCGGCTGGCT
